>Addgene plasmid #118862 | pOCC82 | depositor full sequence | sequence record 224652 | Full Sequence
AGCTGCCACCATTTTGTTCGCCCAGGACTCTAGCTATAGTTCTAGTGGTTGGCTACGTATACTCCGGAAT
ATTAATAGATCATGGAGATAATTAAAATGATAACCATCTCGCAAATAAATAAGTATTTTACTGTTTTCGT
AACAGTTTTGTAATAAAAAAACCTATAAATATTCCGGATTATTCATACCGTCCCACCATCGGGCGCGGAT
CGCCACCATGGCGGCCGCAAGCGCTATGGCCACAACCTGTTACATTGCACAAGATAAAAATATATCATCA
CGAACAGTAAAACTGTCTGCTTACATAAACAGTAATACAAGGGGTGTTATGCAGTTTAAGGTTTACACCT
ATAAAAGAGAGAGCCGTTATCGTCTGTTTGTGGATGTACAGAGTGATATTATTGACACGCCCGGGCGACG
GATGGTGATCCCCCTGGCCAGTGCCCGTCTGCTGTCAGATAAAGTCTCCCGTGAACTTTACCCGGTGGTG
CATATCGGGGATGAAAGCTGGCGCATGATGACCACCGATATGGCCAGTGTGCCGGTCTCCGTTATCGGGG
AAGAAGTGGCTGATCTCAGCCACCGCGAAAATGACATCAAAAACGCCATTAACCTGATGTTCTGGGGAAT
ATAAATGTCAGGCTCCCTTATACACAGCCAGTGGCGCGCCGTAATAGAAGCTTGTCGAGAAGTACTAGAG
GATCATAATCAGCCATACCACATTTGTAGAGGTTTTACTTGCTTTAAAAAACCTCCCACACCTCCCCCTG
AACCTGAAACATAAAATGAATGCAATTGTTGTTGTTAACTTGTTTATTGCAGCTTATAATGGTTACAAAT
AAAGCAATAGCATCACAAATTTCACAAATAAAGCATTTTTTTCACTGCATTCTAGTTGTGGTTTGTCCAA
ACTCATCAATGTATCTTATCATGTCTGGATCTGATCACTGCTTGAGCCTAGGAGATCCGAACCAGATAAG
TGAAAGCCTGCATCCGCAGATCTTAATTAATAAAACACGATACATTGTTATTAGTACATTTATTAAGCGC
TAGATTCTGTGCGTTGTTGATTTACAGACAATTGTTGTACGTATTTTAATAATTCATTAAATTTATAATC
TTTAGGGTGGTATGTTAGAGCGAAAATCAAATGATTTTCAGCGTCTTTATATCTGAATTTAAATATTAAA
TCCTCAATAGATTTGTAAAATAGGTTTCGATTAGTTTCAAACAAGGGTTGTTTTTCCGAACCGATGGCTG
GACTATCTAATGGATTTTCGCTCAACGCCACAAAACTTGCCAAATCTTGTAGCAGCAATCTAGCTTTGTC
GATATTCGTTTGTGTTTTGTTTTGTAATAAAGGTTCGACGTCGTTCAAAATATTATGCGCTTTTGTATTT
CTTTCATCACTGTCGTTAGTGTACAATTGACTCGACGTAAACACGTTAAATAACGCTTGGACATATTTAA
CATCGGGCGTGTTAGCTTTATTAGGCCGATTATCGTCGTCGTCCCAACCCTCGTCGTTAGAAGTTGCTTC
CGAAGACGATTTTGCCATAGCCACACGACGCCTATTAATTGTGTCGGCTAACACGTCCGCGATCAAATTT
GTAGTTGAGCTTTTTGGGCCTCATGGGCCTTCCGCTCACTGCCCGCTTTCCAGTCGGGAAACCTGTCGTG
CCAGCTGCATTAACATGGTCATAGCTGTTTCCTTGCGTATTGGGCGCTCTCCGCTTCCTCGCTCACTGAC
TCGCTGCGCTCGGTCGTTCGGGTAAAGCCTGGGGTGCCTAATGAGCAAAAGGCCAGCAAAAGGCCAGGAA
CCGTAAAAAGGCCGCGTTGCTGGCGTTTTTCCATAGGCTCCGCCCCCCTGACGAGCATCACAAAAATCGA
CGCTCAAGTCAGAGGTGGCGAAACCCGACAGGACTATAAAGATACCAGGCGTTTCCCCCTGGAAGCTCCC
TCGTGCGCTCTCCTGTTCCGACCCTGCCGCTTACCGGATACCTGTCCGCCTTTCTCCCTTCGGGAAGCGT
GGCGCTTTCTCATAGCTCACGCTGTAGGTATCTCAGTTCGGTGTAGGTCGTTCGCTCCAAGCTGGGCTGT
GTGCACGAACCCCCCGTTCAGCCCGACCGCTGCGCCTTATCCGGTAACTATCGTCTTGAGTCCAACCCGG
TAAGACACGACTTATCGCCACTGGCAGCAGCCACTGGTAACAGGATTAGCAGAGCGAGGTATGTAGGCGG
TGCTACAGAGTTCTTGAAGTGGTGGCCTAACTACGGCTACACTAGAAGAACAGTATTTGGTATCTGCGCT
CTGCTGAAGCCAGTTACCTTCGGAAAAAGAGTTGGTAGCTCTTGATCCGGCAAACAAACCACCGCTGGTA
GCGGTGGTTTTTTTGTTTGCAAGCAGCAGATTACGCGCAGAAAAAAAGGATCTCAAGAAGATCCTTTGAT
CTTTTCTACGGGGTCTGACGCTCAGTGGAACGAAAACTCACGTTAAGGGATTTTGGTCATGAGATTATCA
AAAAGGATCTTCACCTAGATCCTTTTAAATTAAAAATGAAGTTTTAAATCAATCTAAAGTATATATGAGT
AAACTTGGTCTGACAGTTACCAATGCTTAATCAGTGAGGCACCTATCTCAGCGATCTGTCTATTTCGTTC
ATCCATAGTTGCCTGACTCCCCGTCGTGTAGATAACTACGATACGGGAGGGCTTACCATCTGGCCCCAGT
GCTGCAATGATACCGCGAGACCCACGCTCACCGGCTCCAGATTTATCAGCAATAAACCAGCCAGCCGGAA
GGGCCGAGCGCAGAAGTGGTCCTGCAACTTTATCCGCCTCCATCCAGTCTATTAATTGTTGCCGGGAAGC
TAGAGTAAGTAGTTCGCCAGTTAATAGTTTGCGCAACGTTGTTGCCATTGCTGCAGGCATCGTGGTGTCA
CGCTCGTCGTTTGGTATGGCTTCATTCAGCTCCGGTTCCCAACGATCAAGGCGAGTTACATGATCCCCCA
TGTTGTGCAAAAAAGCGGTTAGCTCCTTCGGTCCTCCGATCGTTGTCAGAAGTAAGTTGGCCGCAGTGTT
ATCACTCATGGTTATGGCAGCACTGCATAATTCTCTTACTGTCATGCCATCCGTAAGATGCTTTTCTGTG
ACTGGTGAGTACTCAACCAAGTCATTCTGAGAATAGTGTATGCGGCGACCGAGTTGCTCTTGCCCGGCGT
CAACACGGGATAATACCGCGCCACATAGCAGAACTTTAAAAGTGCTCATCATTGGAAAACGTTCTTCGGG
GCGAAAACTCTCAAGGATCTTACCGCTGTTGAGATCCAGTTCGATGTAACCCACTCGTGCACCCAACTGA
TCTTCAGCATCTTTTACTTTCACCAGCGTTTCTGGGTGAGCAAAAACAGGAAGGCAAAATGCCGCAAAAA
AGGGAATAAGGGCGACACGGAAATGTTGAATACTCATTACTCTTCCTTTTTCAATATTATTGAAGCATTT
ATCAGGGTTATTGTCTCATGAGCGGATACATATTTGAATGTATTTAGAAAAATAAACAAATAGGGGTTCC
GCGCACATTTCCCCGAAAAGTGCCACCTAAATTGTAAGCGTTAATATTTTGTTAAAATTCGCGTTAAATT
TTTGTTAAATCAGCTCATTTTTTAACCAATAGGCCGAAATCGGCAAAATCCCTTATAAATCAAAAGAATA
GACCGAGATAGGGTTGAGTGGCCGCTACAGGGCGCTCCCATTCGCCATTCAGGCTGCGCAACTGTTGGGA
AGGGCGTTTCGGTGCGGGCCTCTTCGCTATTACGCCAGCTGGCGAAAGGGGGATGTGCTGCAAGGCGATT
AAGTTGGGTAACGCCAGGGTTTTCCCAGTCACGACGTTGTAAAACGACGGCCAGTGAGCGCGACGTAATA
CGACTCACTATAGGGCGAATTGGCGGAAGGCCGTCAAGGCCGTGACGTTAAAACTATTAAGCCATCCAAT
CGACCGTTAGTCGAATCAGGACCGCTGGTGCGAGAAGCCGCGAAGTATGGCGAATGCATCGTATAACGTG
TGGAGTCCGCTCATTAGAGCGTCATGTTTAGACAAGAAAGCTACATATTTAATTGATCCCGATGATTTTA
TTGATAAATTGACCCTAACTCCATACACGGTATTCTACAATGGCGGGGTTTTGGTCAAAATTTCCGGACT
GCGATTGTACATGCTGTTAACGGCTCCGCCCACTATTAATGAAATTAAAAATTCCAATTTTAAAAAACGC
AGCAAGAGAAACATTTGTATGAAAGAATGCGTAGAAGGAAAGAAAAATGTCGTGGACATGCTGAACAACA
AGATTAATATGCCTCCGTGTATAAAAAAAATATTGAACGATTTGAAAGAAAACAATGTACCGCGCGGCGG
TATGTACAGGAAGAGGTTTATACTAAACTGTTACATTGCAAACGTGGTTTCGTGTGCCAAGTGTGAAAAC
CGATGTTTAATCAAGGCTCTGACGCATTTCTACAACCACGACTCCAAGTGTGTGGGTGAAGTCATGCATC
TTTTAATCAAATCCCAAGATGTGTATAAACCACCAAACTGCCAAAAAATGAAAACTGTGGACAAGCTCTG
TCCGTTTGCTGGCAACTGCAAGGGTCTCAATCCTATTTGTAATTATTGAATAATAAAACAATTATAAATG
CTAAATTTGTTTTTTATTAACGATACAAACCAAACGCAACAAGAACATTTGTAGTATTATCTATAATTGA
AAACGCGTAGTTATAATCGCTGAGGTAATATTTAAAATCATTTTCAAATGATTCACAGTTAATTTGCGAC
AATATAATTTTATTTTCACATAAACTAGACGCCTTGTCGTCTTCTTCTTCGTATTCCTTCTCTTTTTCAT
TTTTCTCCTCATAAAAATTAACATAGTTATTATCGTATCCATATATGTATCTATCGTATAGAGTAAATTT
TTTGTTGTCATAAATATATATGTCTTTTTTAATGGGGTGTATAGTACCGCTGCGCATAGTTTTTCTGTAA
TTTACAACAGTGCTATTTTCTGGTAGTTCTTCGGAGTGTGTTGCTTTAATTATTAAATTTATATAATCAA
TGAATTTGGGATCGTCGGTTTTGTACAATATGTTGCCGGCATAGTACGCAGCTTCTTCTAGTTCAATTAC
ACCATTTTTTAGCAGCACCGGATTAACATAACTTTCCAAAATGTTGTACGAACCGTTAAACAAAAACAGT
TCACCTCCCTTTTCTATACTATTGTCTGCGAGCAGTTGTTTGTTGTTAAAAATAACAGCCATTGTAATGA
GACGCACAAACTAATATCACA
Features (pLannotate 1.2.2; 15 found; start..end, strand, type, name):
     79..170     +  promoter       polyhedrin promoter: polh from Autographa californica; promoter for the baculovirus polyhedrin gene
    329..631     +  CDS            ccdB: CCDB_ECOLI - Also known as G, letB, letD. Experimental evidence at protein level: Swiss-Prot protein existence level 1. Toxic component of a type II toxin-antitoxin (TA) system, functioning in plasmid maintainence. Responsible for the post- segregational killing (PSK) of plasmid-free cells, also referred to as a plasmid addiction system. Half-life of over 2 hours. Cell killing by CcdB is accompanied by filamentation, defects in chromosome and plasmid segregation, defects in cell division, formation of anucleate cells, decreased DNA synthesis and plasmid loss. Interferes with the activity of DN
    701..784     +  CDS            large T antigen (fragment): large T antigen from SV40 (simian virus 40)
    807..941     +  polyA_signal   SV40 poly(A) signal: SV40 polyadenylation signal
   1014..1386    +  3'UTR          polyhedrin 3' UTR: 3' UTR from the Autographa californica nucleopolyhedrovirus polyhedrin gene (Suzuki et al., 2006)
   1646..1693    -  CDS            lacI (fragment): lac repressor; lacI; The lac repressor binds to the lac operator to inhibit transcription in E. coli. This inhibition can be relieved by adding lactose or isopropyl-β-D-thiogalactopyranoside (IPTG).
   1730..1770    -  rep_origin     RSF ori (fragment): Plasmids containing the RSF 1030 origin of replication can be propagated in E. coli cells that contain additional plasmids with compatible origins.
   1848..2436    -  rep_origin     ori: high-copy-number ColE1/pMB1/pBR322/pUC origin of replication
   2607..3467    -  CDS            AmpR: β-lactamase; bla; confers resistance to ampicillin, carbenicillin, and related antibiotics
   3469..3573    -  promoter       AmpR promoter: bla
   3599..3730    -  rep_origin     M13 ori (fragment): M13 bacteriophage origin of replication; arrow indicates direction of (+) strand synthesis
   3751..3907    -  CDS            lacZα (fragment): LacZα fragment of β-galactosidase; lacZ fragment
   3916..3934    +  promoter       T7 promoter: promoter for bacteriophage T7 RNA polymerase
   4037..4666    +  CDS            LEF-2: LEF2_NPVAC - Experimental evidence at protein level: Swiss-Prot protein existence level 1. Plays an essential role in viral DNA replication. Does not seem to participate in the initiation step but is rather important for the amplification of DNA. Also required for expression from the vp39 and polh promoters. From Autographa californica nuclear polyhedrosis virus (AcMNPV).
   4707..5312    +  CDS            ORF603: baculovirus ORF603 protein
