>Addgene plasmid #118862 | pOCC82 | addgene full sequence | sequence record 232314 | Addgene NGS Result
ATCATGGAGATAATTAAAATGATAACCATCTCGCAAATAAATAAGTATTTTACTGTTTTCGTAACAGTTT
TGTAATAAAAAAACCTATAAATATTCCGGATTATTCATACCGTCCCACCATCGGGCGCGGATCGCCACCA
TGGCGGCCGCAAGCGCTATGGCCACAACCTGTTACATTGCACAAGATAAAAATATATCATCACGAACAGT
AAAACTGTCTGCTTACATAAACAGTAATACAAGGGGTGTTATGCAGTTTAAGGTTTACACCTATAAAAGA
GAGAGCCGTTATCGTCTGTTTGTGGATGTACAGAGTGATATTATTGACACGCCCGGGCGACGGATGGTGA
TCCCCCTGGCCAGTGCCCGTCTGCTGTCAGATAAAGTCTCCCGTGAACTTTACCCGGTGGTGCATATCGG
GGATGAAAGCTGGCGCATGATGACCACCGATATGGCCAGTGTGCCGGTCTCCGTTATCGGGGAAGAAGTG
GCTGATCTCAGCCACCGCGAAAATGACATCAAAAACGCCATTAACCTGATGTTCTGGGGAATATAAATGT
CAGGCTCCCTTATACACAGCCAGTGGCGCGCCGTAATAGAAGCTTGTCGAGAAGTACTAGAGGATCATAA
TCAGCCATACCACATTTGTAGAGGTTTTACTTGCTTTAAAAAACCTCCCACACCTCCCCCTGAACCTGAA
ACATAAAATGAATGCAATTGTTGTTGTTAACTTGTTTATTGCAGCTTATAATGGTTACAAATAAAGCAAT
AGCATCACAAATTTCACAAATAAAGCATTTTTTTCACTGCATTCTAGTTGTGGTTTGTCCAAACTCATCA
ATGTATCTTATCATGTCTGGATCTGATCACTGCTTGAGCCTAGGAGATCCGAACCAGATAAGTGAAAGCC
TGCATCCGCAGATCTTAATTAATAAAACACGATACATTGTTATTAGTACATTTATTAAGCGCTAGATTCT
GTGCGTTGTTGATTTACAGACAATTGTTGTACGTATTTTAATAATTCATTAAATTTATAATCTTTAGGGT
GGTATGTTAGAGCGAAAATCAAATGATTTTCAGCGTCTTTATATCTGAATTTAAATATTAAATCCTCAAT
AGATTTGTAAAATAGGTTTCGATTAGTTTCAAACAAGGGTTGTTTTTCCGAACCGATGGCTGGACTATCT
AATGGATTTTCGCTCAACGCCACAAAACTTGCCAAATCTTGTAGCAGCAATCTAGCTTTGTCGATATTCG
TTTGTGTTTTGTTTTGTAATAAAGGTTCGACGTCGTTCAAAATATTATGCGCTTTTGTATTTCTTTCATC
ACTGTCGTTAGTGTACAATTGACTCGACGTAAACACGTTAAATAACGCTTGGACATATTTAACATCGGGC
GTGTTAGCTTTATTAGGCCGATTATCGTCGTCGTCCCAACCCTCGTCGTTAGAAGTTGCTTCCGAAGACG
ATTTTGCCATAGCCACACGACGCCTATTAATTGTGTCGGCTAACACGTCCGCGATCAAATTTGTAGTTGA
GCTTTTTGGGCCTCATGGGCCTTCCGCTCACTGCCCGCTTTCCAGTCGGGAAACCTGTCGTGCCAGCTGC
ATTAACATGGTCATAGCTGTTTCCTTGCGTATTGGGCGCTCTCCGCTTCCTCGCTCACTGACTCGCTGCG
CTCGGTCGTTCGGGTAAAGCCTGGGGTGCCTAATGAGCAAAAGGCCAGCAAAAGGCCAGGAACCGTAAAA
AGGCCGCGTTGCTGGCGTTTTTCCATAGGCTCCGCCCCCCTGACGAGCATCACAAAAATCGACGCTCAAG
TCAGAGGTGGCGAAACCCGACAGGACTATAAAGATACCAGGCGTTTCCCCCTGGAAGCTCCCTCGTGCGC
TCTCCTGTTCCGACCCTGCCGCTTACCGGATACCTGTCCGCCTTTCTCCCTTCGGGAAGCGTGGCGCTTT
CTCATAGCTCACGCTGTAGGTATCTCAGTTCGGTGTAGGTCGTTCGCTCCAAGCTGGGCTGTGTGCACGA
ACCCCCCGTTCAGCCCGACCGCTGCGCCTTATCCGGTAACTATCGTCTTGAGTCCAACCCGGTAAGACAC
GACTTATCGCCACTGGCAGCAGCCACTGGTAACAGGATTAGCAGAGCGAGGTATGTAGGCGGTGCTACAG
AGTTCTTGAAGTGGTGGCCTAACTACGGCTACACTAGAAGAACAGTATTTGGTATCTGCGCTCTGCTGAA
GCCAGTTACCTTCGGAAAAAGAGTTGGTAGCTCTTGATCCGGCAAACAAACCACCGCTGGTAGCGGTGGT
TTTTTTGTTTGCAAGCAGCAGATTACGCGCAGAAAAAAAGGATCTCAAGAAGATCCTTTGATCTTTTCTA
CGGGGTCTGACGCTCAGTGGAACGAAAACTCACGTTAAGGGATTTTGGTCATGAGATTATCAAAAAGGAT
CTTCACCTAGATCCTTTTAAATTAAAAATGAAGTTTTAAATCAATCTAAAGTATATATGAGTAAACTTGG
TCTGACAGTTACCAATGCTTAATCAGTGAGGCACCTATCTCAGCGATCTGTCTATTTCGTTCATCCATAG
TTGCCTGACTCCCCGTCGTGTAGATAACTACGATACGGGAGGGCTTACCATCTGGCCCCAGTGCTGCAAT
GATACCGCGAGAACCACGCTCACCGGCTCCAGATTTATCAGCAATAAACCAGCCAGCCGGAAGGGCCGAG
CGCAGAAGTGGTCCTGCAACTTTATCCGCCTCCATCCAGTCTATTAATTGTTGCCGGGAAGCTAGAGTAA
GTAGTTCGCCAGTTAATAGTTTGCGCAACGTTGTTGCCATTGCTACAGGCATCGTGGTGTCACGCTCGTC
GTTTGGTATGGCTTCATTCAGCTCCGGTTCCCAACGATCAAGGCGAGTTACATGATCCCCCATGTTGTGC
AAAAAAGCGGTTAGCTCCTTCGGTCCTCCGATCGTTGTCAGAAGTAAGTTGGCCGCAGTGTTATCACTCA
TGGTTATGGCAGCACTGCATAATTCTCTTACTGTCATGCCATCCGTAAGATGCTTTTCTGTGACTGGTGA
GTACTCAACCAAGTCATTCTGAGAATAGTGTATGCGGCGACCGAGTTGCTCTTGCCCGGCGTCAATACGG
GATAATACCGCGCCACATAGCAGAACTTTAAAAGTGCTCATCATTGGAAAACGTTCTTCGGGGCGAAAAC
TCTCAAGGATCTTACCGCTGTTGAGATCCAGTTCGATGTAACCCACTCGTGCACCCAACTGATCTTCAGC
ATCTTTTACTTTCACCAGCGTTTCTGGGTGAGCAAAAACAGGAAGGCAAAATGCCGCAAAAAAGGGAATA
AGGGCGACACGGAAATGTTGAATACTCATACTCTTCCTTTTTCAATATTATTGAAGCATTTATCAGGGTT
ATTGTCTCATGAGCGGATACATATTTGAATGTATTTAGAAAAATAAACAAATAGGGGTTCCGCGCACATT
TCCCCGAAAAGTGCCACCTAAATTGTAAGCGTTAATATTTTGTTAAAATTCGCGTTAAATTTTTGTTAAA
TCAGCTCATTTTTTAACCAATAGGCCGAAATCGGCAAAATCCCTTATAAATCAAAAGAATAGACCGAGAT
AGGGTTGAGTGGCCGCTACAGGGCGCTCCCATTCGCCATTCAGGCTGCGCAACTGTTGGGAAGGGCGTTT
CGGTGCGGGCCTCTTCGCTATTACGCCAGCTGGCGAAAGGGGGATGTGCTGCAAGGCGATTAAGTTGGGT
AACGCCAGGGTTTTCCCAGTCACGACGTTGTAAAACGACGGCCAGTGAGCGCGACGTAATACGACTCACT
ATAGGGCGAATTGGCGGAAGGCCGTCAAGGCCGTGACGTTAAAACTATTAAGCCATCCAATCGACCGTTA
GTCGAATCAGGACCGCTGGTGCGAGAAGCCGCGAAGTATGGCGAATGCATCGTATAACGTGTGGAGTCCG
CTCATTAGAGCGTCATGTTTAGACAAGAAAGCTACATATTTAATTGATCCCGATGATTTTATTGATAAAT
TGACCCTAACTCCATACACGGTATTCTACAATGGCGGGGTTTTGGTCAAAATTTCCGGACTGCGATTGTA
CATGCTGTTAACGGCTCCGCCCACTATTAATGAAATTAAAAATTCCAATTTTAAAAAACGCAGCAAGAGA
AACATTTGTATGAAAGAATGCGTAGAAGGAAAGAAAAATGTCGTGGACATGCTGAACAACAAGATTAATA
TGCCTCCGTGTATAAAAAAAATATTGAACGATTTGAAAGAAAACAATGTACCGCGCGGCGGTATGTACAG
GAAGAGGTTTATACTAAACTGTTACATTGCAAACGTGGTTTCGTGTGCCAAGTGTGAAAACCGATGTTTA
ATCAAGGCTCTGACGCATTTCTACAACCACGACTCCAAGTGTGTGGGTGAAGTCATGCATCTTTTAATCA
AATCCCAAGATGTGTATAAACCACCAAACTGCCAAAAAATGAAAACTGTGGACAAGCTCTGTCCGTTTGC
TGGCAACTGCAAGGGTCTCAATCCTATTTGTAATTATTGAATAATAAAACAATTATAAATGCTAAATTTG
TTTTTTATTAACGATACAAACCAAACGCAACAAGAACATTTGTAGTATTATCTATAATTGAAAACGCGTA
GTTATAATCGCTGAGGTAATATTTAAAATCATTTTCAAATGATTCACAGTTAATTTGCGACAATATAATT
TTATTTTCACATAAACTAGACGCCTTGTCGTCTTCTTCTTCGTATTCCTTCTCTTTTTCATTTTTCTCCT
CATAAAAATTAACATAGTTATTATCGTATCCATATATGTATCTATCGTATAGAGTAAATTTTTTGTTGTC
ATAAATATATATGTCTTTTTTAATGGGGTGTATAGTACCGCTGCGCATAGTTTTTCTGTAATTTACAACA
GTGCTATTTTCTGGTAGTTCTTCGGAGTGTGTTGCTTTAATTATTAAATTTATATAATCAATGAATTTGG
GATCGTCGGTTTTGTACAATATGTTGCCGGCATAGTACGCAGCTTCTTCTAGTTCAATTACACCATTTTT
TAGCAGCACCGGATTAACATAACTTTCCAAAATGTTGTACGAACCGTTAAACAAAAACAGTTCACCTCCC
TTTTCTATACTATTGTCTGCGAGCAGTTGTTTGTTGTTAAAAATAACAGCCATTGTAATGAGACGCACAA
ACTAATATCACAAGCTGCCACCATTTTGTTCGCCCAGGACTCTAGCTATAGTTCTAGTGGTTGGCTACGT
ATACTCCGGAATATTAATAG
Features (pLannotate 1.2.2; 15 found; start..end, strand, type, name):
      1..92      +  promoter       polyhedrin promoter: polh from Autographa californica; promoter for the baculovirus polyhedrin gene
    251..553     +  CDS            ccdB: CCDB_ECOLI - Also known as G, letB, letD. Experimental evidence at protein level: Swiss-Prot protein existence level 1. Toxic component of a type II toxin-antitoxin (TA) system, functioning in plasmid maintainence. Responsible for the post- segregational killing (PSK) of plasmid-free cells, also referred to as a plasmid addiction system. Half-life of over 2 hours. Cell killing by CcdB is accompanied by filamentation, defects in chromosome and plasmid segregation, defects in cell division, formation of anucleate cells, decreased DNA synthesis and plasmid loss. Interferes with the activity of DN
    623..706     +  CDS            large T antigen (fragment): large T antigen from SV40 (simian virus 40)
    729..863     +  polyA_signal   SV40 poly(A) signal: SV40 polyadenylation signal
    936..1308    +  3'UTR          polyhedrin 3' UTR: 3' UTR from the Autographa californica nucleopolyhedrovirus polyhedrin gene (Suzuki et al., 2006)
   1568..1615    -  CDS            lacI (fragment): lac repressor; lacI; The lac repressor binds to the lac operator to inhibit transcription in E. coli. This inhibition can be relieved by adding lactose or isopropyl-β-D-thiogalactopyranoside (IPTG).
   1652..1692    -  rep_origin     RSF ori (fragment): Plasmids containing the RSF 1030 origin of replication can be propagated in E. coli cells that contain additional plasmids with compatible origins.
   1770..2358    -  rep_origin     ori: high-copy-number ColE1/pMB1/pBR322/pUC origin of replication
   2529..3389    -  CDS            AmpR: β-lactamase; bla; confers resistance to ampicillin, carbenicillin, and related antibiotics
   3390..3494    -  promoter       AmpR promoter: bla
   3520..3651    -  rep_origin     M13 ori (fragment): M13 bacteriophage origin of replication; arrow indicates direction of (+) strand synthesis
   3672..3828    -  CDS            lacZα (fragment): LacZα fragment of β-galactosidase; lacZ fragment
   3837..3855    +  promoter       T7 promoter: promoter for bacteriophage T7 RNA polymerase
   3958..4587    +  CDS            LEF-2: LEF2_NPVAC - Experimental evidence at protein level: Swiss-Prot protein existence level 1. Plays an essential role in viral DNA replication. Does not seem to participate in the initiation step but is rather important for the amplification of DNA. Also required for expression from the vp39 and polh promoters. From Autographa californica nuclear polyhedrosis virus (AcMNPV).
   4628..5233    +  CDS            ORF603: baculovirus ORF603 protein
