[The description below was written by a language model from this plasmid's Addgene catalogue record and pLannotate feature annotations shown in this document.]
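Description:
pOCC82 is a baculovirus transfer (shuttle) vector built on the pOET1 backbone and belonging to the FlexiBAC system. It is intended for generating recombinant baculovirus by recombination with a FlashBac-type bacmid, for protein expression in insect cells. In E. coli it replicates from a high-copy ColE1/pUC-type origin and is selected with ampicillin through the AmpR (β-lactamase) gene. Because it carries the ccdB toxin gene, the empty vector has to be propagated in a ccdB-tolerant strain such as DB3.1. The annotation also picks up short remnants of lacI, an RSF origin, an M13 origin and lacZα, plus a T7 promoter. These appear to be backbone leftovers rather than functional parts of the design.

The expression region starts with the AcMNPV polyhedrin (polH) promoter, a very late viral promoter. It is followed by an NcoI-NotI-ccdB-AscI-stop-HindIII cassette, then an SV40 poly(A) signal (with an adjacent large T antigen fragment) and the polyhedrin 3′ UTR. A gene of interest is cloned between NotI and AscI, displacing ccdB. In standard E. coli strains any uncut or religated parental plasmid is therefore counter-selected, which enriches for true recombinants. The cassette adds no tag, and a stop codon follows the AscI site, so this version yields untagged recombinant protein. Upstream of the promoter lie the baculoviral LEF-2 and ORF603 sequences, which serve as a homology arm for recombination into the polyhedrin locus of the viral genome. The corresponding downstream arm is not annotated explicitly beyond the polyhedrin 3′ UTR region. The two sequence records (5,340 and 5,341 nt) carry the same features in the same order and differ only in their start coordinate and by a single nucleotide.
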