Addgene plasmid #118862: pOCC82
Purpose: shuttle vector for baculovirus production, using FlashBac bacmid; for untagged recombinant protein
Depositing lab: Marc Bickle & PEPC MPI CBG. Depositing organization: Max Planck Institute of Molecular Cell Biology and Genetics. Publication: FlexiBAC: a versatile, open-source baculovirus vector system for protein expression, secretion, and proteolytic processing. Lemaitre RP, Bogdanova A, Borgonovo B, Woodruff JB, Drechsel DN. BMC Biotechnol. 2019 Mar 29;19(1):20. doi: 10.1186/s12896-019-0512-z. PubMed 30925874.
Backbone
  Vector backbone: pOET1
  Backbone size w/o insert (bp): 4900
  Vector type: Insect Expression
Growth in bacteria
  Bacterial resistance: Ampicillin, 100 μg/mL
  Growth temperature: 37°C
  Growth strain: DB3.1
  Copy number: High Copy
Gene/Insert
  Gene/Insert name: NcoI-NotI-ccdB-AscI-stop-HindIII cassette
  Promoter: polH
  Cloning method: Restriction Enzyme; 5′ cloning site NotI (unknown if destroyed); 3′ cloning site AscI (unknown if destroyed)
Terms and licenses: Academic/Nonprofit Terms; Industry Terms: Not Available to Industry
How to cite: pOCC82 was a gift from Marc Bickle & PEPC MPI CBG (Addgene plasmid # 118862 ; http://n2t.net/addgene:118862 ; RRID:Addgene_118862)
